>Addgene plasmid #183422 | pOC3 cloning template vector | addgene full sequence | sequence record 360125 | Addgene NGS Result
ACGGTTCCTGGCCTTTTGCTGGCCTTTTGCTCACATGTGAAGTTCCTATTCTCTAGAAAGTATAGGAACT
TCGATCCGACGCCGCCATCTCTAGGCCCGCGCCGGCCCCCTCGCACAGACTTGTGGGAGAAGCTCGGCTA
CTCCCCTGCCCCGGTTAATTTGCATATAATATTTCCTAGTAACTATAGAGGCTTAATGTGCGATAAAAGA
CAGATAATCTGTTCTTTTTAATACTAGCTACATTTTACATGATAGGCTTGGATTTCTATAAGAGATACAA
ATACTAAATTATTATTTTAAAAAACAGCACACTCGAGAACTCACCCTAACTGTAAAGTTAGTATAACTTC
GTATAGTATAAATTATACGAAGTTATAAGCCTTGTTTTTTGCGATTTTTGAATTCGTTCCTCAGAGGAAC
TGACAAGCACCCTAACATCCTATTGGAGGCTCACTCACGTTTTTTCTATTTTGTTTCTTGACAGCAGAGC
TCGTTGCTCACTGTATAGCTCAGGTTGGCCTGACACTGATGAGGTTCTCCAGTGACTGCCTCTACCTACC
TACTGGGATGACAGAGGTGTACCACCAAGCCACGCCCGGGGGATCCATAACTTCGTATAGTATAAATTAT
ACGAAGTTATAAGCCTTGTTTGTCTTCGTGTACAAGAAGACCTGTTTTAGAGCTATGCTGGAAGTTCCTA
TTCTCTAGAAAGTATAGGAACTTCCAGCATAGCAAGTTAAAATAAGGCTAGTCCGTTATCAACTTGAAAA
AGTGGCACCGAGTCGGTGCTTTTTTGTTTTAGAGCTAGAAATAGCAAGTTAAAATAAGGCTAGTCCGTTT
TTAGCGCGTGCGCCAATTCTGCAGACAAATGGCTCTAGAAGCTTGCTAGCAATTGTCGACTCGAGGATCC
TAGGACGCGTTAACTTACGGTAAATGGCCCGGCGGCCGCAGGAACCCCTAGTGATGGAGTTGGCCACTCC
CTCTCTGCGCGCTCGCTCGCTCACTGAGGCCGGGCGACCAAAGGTCGCCCGACGCCCGGGCTTTGCCCGG
GCGGCCTCAGTGAGCGAGCGAGCGCGCAGCTGCCTGCAGGGGCGCCTGATGCGGTATTTTCTCCTTACGC
ATCTGTGCGGTATTTCACACCGCATA
[95 nt withheld, positions 1147-1241]
T
[46 nt withheld, positions 1243-1288]
C
[141 nt withheld, positions 1290-1430]
CCTTTGACGTTGGAGTCCACGTTCTTT
[37 nt withheld, positions 1458-1494]
ACTCTATCTCGGGCTATTCTTTTGATTTATAAGGGATTTTGCCGATTTCGGTCTATTGGTTAAAAAATGA
GCTGATTTAACAAAAATTTAACGCGAATTTTAACAAAATATTAACGTTTACAATTTTATGGTGCACTCTC
AGTACAATCTGCTCTGATGCCGCATAGTTAAGCCAGCCCCGACACCCGCCAACACCCGCTGACGCGCCCT
GACGGGCTTGTCTGCTCCCGGCATCCGCTTACAGACAAGCTGTGACCGTCTCCGGGAGCTGCATGTGTCA
GAGGTTTTCACCGTCATCACCGAAACGCGCGAGACGAAAGGGCCTCGTGATACGCCTATTTTTATAGGTT
AATGTCATGATAATAATGGTTTCTTAGACGTCAGGTGGCACTTTTCGGGGAAATGTGCGCGGAACCCCTA
TTTGTTTATTTTTCTAAATACATTCAAATATGTATCCGCTCATGAGACAATAACCCTGATAAATGCTTCA
ATAATATTGAAAAAGGAAGAGTATGAGTATTCAACATTTCCGTGTCGCCCTTATTCCCTTTTTTGCGGCA
TTTTGCCTTCCTGTTTTTGCTCACCCAGAAACGCTGGTGAAAGTAAAAGATGCTGAAGATCAGTTGGGTG
CACGAGTGGGTTACATCGAACTGGATCTCAACAGCGGTAAGATCCTTGAGAGTTTTCGCCCCGAAGAACG
TTTTCCAATGATGAGCACTTTTAAAGTTCTGCTATGTGGCGCGGTATTATCCCGTATTGACGCCGGGCAA
GAGCAACTCGGTCGCCGCATACACTATTCTCAGAATGACTTGGTTGAGTACTCACCAGTCACAGAAAAGC
ATCTTACGGATGGCATGACAGTAAGAGAATTATGCAGTGCTGCCATAACCATGAGTGATAACACTGCGGC
CAACTTACTTCTGACAACGATCGGAGGACCGAAGGAGCTAACCGCTTTTTTGCACAACATGGGGGATCAT
GTAACTCGCCTTGATCGTTGGGAACCGGAGCTGAATGAAGCCATACCAAACGACGAGCGTGACACCACGA
TGCCTGTAGCAATGGCAACAACGTTGCGCAAACTATTAACTGGCGAACTACTTACTCTAGCTTCCCGGCA
ACAATTAATAGACTGGATGGAGGCGGATAAAGTTGCAGGACCACTTCTGCGCTCGGCCCTTCCGGCTGGC
TGGTTTATTGCTGATAAATCTGGAGCCGGTGAGCGTGGAAGCCGCGGTATCATTGCAGCACTGGGGCCAG
ATGGTAAGCCCTCCCGTATCGTAGTTATCTACACGACGGGGAGTCAGGCAACTATGGATGAACGAAATAG
ACAGATCGCTGAGATAGGTGCCTCACTGATTAAGCATTGGTAACTGTCAGACCAAGTTTACTCATATATA
CTTTAGATTGATTTAAAACTTCATTTTTAATTTAAAAGGATCTAGGTGAAGATCCTTTTTGATAATCTCA
TGACCAAAATCCCTTAACGTGAGTTTTCGTTCCACTGAGCGTCAGACCCCGTAGAAAAGATCAAAGGATC
TTCTTGAGATCCTTTTTTTCTGCGCGTAATCTGCTGCTTGCAAACAAAAAAACCACCGCTACCAGCGGTG
GTTTGTTTGCCGGATCAAGAGCTACCAACTCTTTTTCCGAAGGTAACTGGCTTCAGCAGAGCGCAGATAC
CAAATACTGTTCTTCTAGTGTAGCCGTAGTTAGGCCACCACTTCAAGAACTCTGTAGCACCGCCTACATA
CCTCGCTCTGCTAATCCTGTTACCAGTGGCTGCTGCCAGTGGCGATAAGTCGTGTCTTACCGGGTTGGAC
TCAAGACGATAGTTACCGGATAAGGCGCAGCGGTCGGGCTGAACGGGGGGTTCGTGCACACAGCCCAGCT
TGGAGCGAACGACCTACACCGAACTGAGATACCTACAGCGTGAGCTATGAGAAAGCGCCACGCTTCCCGA
AGGGAGAAAGGCGGACAGGTATCCGGTAAGCGGCAGGGTCGGAACAGGAGAGCGCACGAGGGAGCTTCCA
GGGGGAAACGCCTGGTATCTTTATAGTCCTGTCGGGTTTCGCCACCTCTGACTTGAGCGTCGATTTTTGT
GATGCTCGTCAGGGGGGCGGAGCCTATGGAAAAACGCCAGCAACGCGGCCTTTTT
Features (pLannotate 1.2.2; 17 found; start..end, strand, type, name):
     39..72      +  protein_bind   FRT (minimal): supports FLP-mediated excision but not integration (Turan and Bode, 2011) FLP recombinase from the Saccharomyces cerevisiae 2μ plasmid
     73..338     +  promoter       U6 promoter (fragment): RNA polymerase III promoter for mouse U6 snRNA (Das et al., 1988)
    343..376     +  protein_bind   loxP511: Cre-mediated recombination occurs in the 8-bp core sequence (GTATACAT). loxP511 sites are compatible with each other, but incompatible with wild-type loxP sites. Cre recombinase
    607..640     +  protein_bind   loxP511: Cre-mediated recombination occurs in the 8-bp core sequence (GTATACAT). loxP511 sites are compatible with each other, but incompatible with wild-type loxP sites. Cre recombinase
    674..690     +  repeat_region  DR (fragment): direct repeat for the Streptococcus pyogenes CRISPR/Cas system
    691..724     +  protein_bind   FRT (minimal): supports FLP-mediated excision but not integration (Turan and Bode, 2011) FLP recombinase from the Saccharomyces cerevisiae 2μ plasmid
    725..789     +  misc_RNA       tracrRNA (fragment): trans-activating CRISPR RNA for the Streptococcus pyogenes CRISPR/Cas9 system
    796..839     +  misc_RNA       gRNA scaffold (fragment): guide RNA scaffold for the Streptococcus pyogenes CRISPR/Cas9 system
    921..941     +  enhancer       CMV enhancer (fragment): human cytomegalovirus immediate early enhancer; contains an 18-bp deletion relative to the standard CMV enhancer
    950..1090    +  repeat_region  AAV2 ITR: inverted terminal repeat of adeno-associated virus serotype 2 inverted
   1095..1146    -  misc_feature   bom (fragment): basis of mobility region from pBR322
   1165..1620    +  rep_origin     f1 ori (sequence partly withheld): f1 bacteriophage origin of replication; arrow indicates direction of (+) strand synthesis
   1621..1670    -  misc_feature   bom (fragment): basis of mobility region from pBR322
   1772..1807    -  CDS            rop (fragment): Rop protein, which maintains plasmids at low copy number; rop
   1902..2006    +  promoter       AmpR promoter: bla
   2007..2867    +  CDS            AmpR: β-lactamase; bla; confers resistance to ampicillin, carbenicillin, and related antibiotics
   3038..3626    +  rep_origin     ori: high-copy-number ColE1/pMB1/pBR322/pUC origin of replication
