[The description below was written by a language model from this plasmid's Addgene catalogue record and pLannotate feature annotations shown in this document.]
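Description:
pOC3 cloning template vector is an empty CRISPR backbone of about 3.6 kb, catalogued as a "CreON FlpOFF" knock-in vector. It was deposited as part of a toolkit for sequential CRISPR/Cas9 gene editing to label and manipulate two neuronal proteins in the same cell. It is maintained in E. coli as a high-copy plasmid through a ColE1/pUC-type origin and selected with ampicillin via the bla (AmpR) gene and its promoter. An f1 phage origin is also present, along with short remnants of pBR322 bom and rop sequences that appear to be backbone leftovers.

The functional core is a recombinase-gated guide RNA expression unit. A mouse U6 RNA polymerase III promoter is followed by a pair of same-orientation loxP511 sites flanking a roughly 230 bp unannotated segment, and then by S. pyogenes Cas9 guide scaffold sequences (direct repeat, tracrRNA and gRNA scaffold fragments). This layout is consistent with a floxed intervening element that blocks guide production until Cre removes it, giving the "CreON" behaviour, although the record does not state what that segment contains. Two minimal FRT sites in direct orientation sit upstream of the U6 promoter and within the scaffold region, so Flp would excise the promoter and the start of the guide cassette and shut expression off ("FlpOFF").

No guide target sequence, donor tag or Cas9 coding sequence is recorded. Users are evidently expected to clone in their own guide and knock-in donor, and the nuclease must come from elsewhere. A single AAV2 ITR and a tiny CMV enhancer fragment are annotated. With only one ITR detected, the record does not show a complete AAV packaging cassette.
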