Addgene plasmid #183422: pOC3 cloning template vector
Purpose: (Empty Backbone) CreON FlpOFF knock-in vector
Depositing lab: Harold MacGillavry. Depositing organization: Utrecht University. Publication: Duplex Labeling and Manipulation of Neuronal Proteins Using Sequential CRISPR/Cas9 Gene Editing. Droogers WJ, Willems J, MacGillavry HD, de Jong APH. eNeuro. 2022 Jul 18;9(4):ENEURO.0056-22.2022. doi: 10.1523/ENEURO.0056-22.2022. PubMed 35851300.
Backbone
  Vector backbone: pOC3
  Vector type: CRISPR
Growth in bacteria
  Bacterial resistance: Ampicillin, 100 μg/mL
  Growth temperature: 37°C
  Growth strain: DH5alpha
  Copy number: High Copy
Gene/Insert
  Gene/Insert name: None
Terms and licenses: Academic/Nonprofit Terms; Industry Terms: Not Available to Industry
Depositor comments: Please visit https://www.biorxiv.org/content/10.1101/2022.01.02.474730v1 for bioRxiv preprint.
How to cite: pOC3 cloning template vector was a gift from Harold MacGillavry (Addgene plasmid # 183422 ; http://n2t.net/addgene:183422 ; RRID:Addgene_183422)
